Addgene plasmid #55173: Pveg
Purpose: Very strong constitutive promoter
Depositing lab: Thorsten Mascher. Depositing organization: Ludwig-Maximilians-Universitaet Muenchen (LMU). Publication: The Bacillus BioBrick Box: generation and evaluation of essential genetic building blocks for standardized work with Bacillus subtilis. Radeck J, Kraft K, Bartels J, Cikovic T, Durr F, Emenegger J, Kelterborn S, Sauer C, Fritz G, Gebhard S, Mascher T. J Biol Eng. 2013 Dec 2;7(1):29. doi: 10.1186/1754-1611-7-29. PubMed 24295448.
Backbone
  Vector backbone: pSB1C3
  Backbone manufacturer: iGEM
  Backbone size w/o insert (bp): 2070
  Total vector size (bp): 2307
  Vector type: Synthetic Biology ; Bacillus BioBrick Box
Growth in bacteria
  Bacterial resistance: Chloramphenicol, 25 μg/mL
  Growth temperature: 37°C
  Growth strain: DH5alpha
  Copy number: High Copy
Gene/Insert
  Gene/Insert name: veg promoter (alt name: Pveg)
  Species: B. subtilis
  Insert size (bp): 237
  Promoter: veg
  Cloning method: Restriction Enzyme; 5′ cloning site EcoRI (not destroyed); 3′ cloning site PstI (not destroyed)
  Sequencing primers: 5′ na
Terms and licenses: Academic/Nonprofit Terms; Industry Terms: Not Available to Industry
Depositor comments: Pveg is the strongest constitutive promoter in B. subtilis known to date. For sequencing of insert, use the following primers: fwd: TGCCACCTGACGTCTAAG rev: ATTACCGCCTTTGAGTGA
How to cite: Pveg was a gift from Thorsten Mascher (Addgene plasmid # 55173 ; http://n2t.net/addgene:55173 ; RRID:Addgene_55173)
