[The description below was written by a language model from this plasmid's Addgene catalogue record and pLannotate feature annotations shown in this document.]
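Description:
Pveg is a BioBrick part plasmid from the Bacillus BioBrick Box, a collection of standardized genetic building blocks for work in Bacillus subtilis. It consists of the 237 bp veg promoter from B. subtilis carried in pSB1C3, the standard iGEM part-storage backbone, for a total size of 2,307 bp. The plasmid is maintained in E. coli: it replicates from a high-copy ColE1/pUC-type origin and is selected with chloramphenicol through a cat (chloramphenicol acetyltransferase) gene driven by its own promoter and followed by the lambda t0 terminator. No Bacillus replication origin or integration arms are annotated, consistent with a storage and cloning vector rather than a plasmid meant to function in B. subtilis directly.

The promoter sits between the BioBrick prefix (the version used for parts that do not begin with a start codon) and the universal BioBrick suffix, with the EcoRI and PstI sites used for cloning retained. This arrangement allows the part to be excised and joined to other BioBrick-compatible elements by standard assembly, or moved into Bacillus-specific vectors. Transcription terminators flank the cloning region, a putative bacterial terminator upstream and the E. coli his operon terminator downstream, insulating the part from the rest of the backbone. No reporter or coding sequence lies downstream of the promoter, and the promoter itself was not picked up as a named feature by the automated annotation, occupying the unannotated gap between prefix and suffix.

The depositor describes Pveg as a very strong constitutive promoter, the strongest known in B. subtilis at the time of deposit. Its intended use is as a source of this promoter for driving high-level, unregulated expression of genes of interest in engineered B. subtilis constructs.
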