Features (pLannotate 1.2.2; 8 found; start..end, strand, type, name):
      2..59      +  terminator     his operon terminator: This putative transcriptin terminator from the E. coli his operon has a 2-bp deletion introduced during synthesis. Its efficiency has not been determined.
    254..842     -  rep_origin     ori: high-copy-number ColE1/pMB1/pBR322/pUC origin of replication
   1025..1119    -  terminator     lambda t0 terminator: transcription terminator from phage lambda
   1143..1799    -  CDS            cat: CAT_ECOLX - Experimental evidence at protein level: Swiss-Prot protein existence level 1. This enzyme is an effector of chloramphenicol resistance in bacteria. From Escherichia coli. This protein is used as a marker in many commonly used cloning vectors, such as pACYC184.
   1800..1897    -  promoter       cat promoter: promoter of the E. coli cat gene encoding chloramphenicol acetyltransferase
   1983..2026    -  terminator     bacterial terminator: putative bacterial transcription terminator
   2029..2050    +  misc_feature   BioBrick prefix: BioBrick prefix for parts that do not start with "ATG"
   2288..1       +  misc_feature   BioBrick suffix (across the origin): universal suffix for all parts
>Addgene plasmid #55173 | Pveg | depositor full sequence | sequence record 86016 | Pveg sequence 2307 bps
GTCCGGCAAAAAAGGGCAAGGTGTCACCACCCTGCCCTTTTTCTTTAAAACCGAAAAGATTACTTCGCGT
TATGCAGGCTTCCTCGCTCACTGACTCGCTGCGCTCGGTCGTTCGGCTGCGGCGAGCGGTATCAGCTCAC
TCAAAGGCGGTAATACGGTTATCCACAGAATCAGGGGATAACGCAGGAAAGAACATGTGAGCAAAAGGCC
AGCAAAAGGCCAGGAACCGTAAAAAGGCCGCGTTGCTGGCGTTTTTCCACAGGCTCCGCCCCCCTGACGA
GCATCACAAAAATCGACGCTCAAGTCAGAGGTGGCGAAACCCGACAGGACTATAAAGATACCAGGCGTTT
CCCCCTGGAAGCTCCCTCGTGCGCTCTCCTGTTCCGACCCTGCCGCTTACCGGATACCTGTCCGCCTTTC
TCCCTTCGGGAAGCGTGGCGCTTTCTCATAGCTCACGCTGTAGGTATCTCAGTTCGGTGTAGGTCGTTCG
CTCCAAGCTGGGCTGTGTGCACGAACCCCCCGTTCAGCCCGACCGCTGCGCCTTATCCGGTAACTATCGT
CTTGAGTCCAACCCGGTAAGACACGACTTATCGCCACTGGCAGCAGCCACTGGTAACAGGATTAGCAGAG
CGAGGTATGTAGGCGGTGCTACAGAGTTCTTGAAGTGGTGGCCTAACTACGGCTACACTAGAAGAACAGT
ATTTGGTATCTGCGCTCTGCTGAAGCCAGTTACCTTCGGAAAAAGAGTTGGTAGCTCTTGATCCGGCAAA
CAAACCACCGCTGGTAGCGGTGGTTTTTTTGTTTGCAAGCAGCAGATTACGCGCAGAAAAAAAGGATCTC
AAGAAGATCCTTTGATCTTTTCTACGGGGTCTGACGCTCAGTGGAACGAAAACTCACGTTAAGGGATTTT
GGTCATGAGATTATCAAAAAGGATCTTCACCTAGATCCTTTTAAATTAAAAATGAAGTTTTAAATCAATC
TAAAGTATATATGAGTAAACTTGGTCTGACAGCTCGAGGCTTGGATTCTCACCAATAAAAAACGCCCGGC
GGCAACCGAGCGTTCTGAACAAATCCAGATGGAGTTCTGAGGTCATTACTGGATCTATCAACAGGAGTCC
AAGCGAGCTCGATATCAAATTACGCCCCGCCCTGCCACTCATCGCAGTACTGTTGTAATTCATTAAGCAT
TCTGCCGACATGGAAGCCATCACAAACGGCATGATGAACCTGAATCGCCAGCGGCATCAGCACCTTGTCG
CCTTGCGTATAATATTTGCCCATGGTGAAAACGGGGGCGAAGAAGTTGTCCATATTGGCCACGTTTAAAT
CAAAACTGGTGAAACTCACCCAGGGATTGGCTGAGACGAAAAACATATTCTCAATAAACCCTTTAGGGAA
ATAGGCCAGGTTTTCACCGTAACACGCCACATCTTGCGAATATATGTGTAGAAACTGCCGGAAATCGTCG
TGGTATTCACTCCAGAGCGATGAAAACGTTTCAGTTTGCTCATGGAAAACGGTGTAACAAGGGTGAACAC
TATCCCATATCACCAGCTCACCGTCTTTCATTGCCATACGAAATTCCGGATGAGCATTCATCAGGCGGGC
AAGAATGTGAATAAAGGCCGGATAAAACTTGTGCTTATTTTTCTTTACGGTCTTTAAAAAGGCCGTAATA
TCCAGCTGAACGGTCTGGTTATAGGTACATTGAGCAACTGACTGAAATGCCTCAAAATGTTCTTTACGAT
GCCATTGGGATATATCAACGGTGGTATATCCAGTGATTTTTTTCTCCATTTTAGCTTCCTTAGCTCCTGA
AAATCTCGATAACTCAAAAAATACGCCCGGTAGTGATCTTATTTCATTATGGTGAAAGTTGGAACCTCTT
ACGTGCCCGATCAACTCGAGTGCCACCTGACGTCTAAGAAACCATTATTATCATGACATTAACCTATAAA
AATAGGCGTATCACGAGGCAGAATTTCAGATAAAAAAAATCCTTAGCTTTCGCTAAGGATGATTTCTGGA
ATTCGCGGCCGCTTCTAGAGGGAGTTCTGAGAATTGGTATGCCTTATAAGTCCAATTAACAGTTGAAAAC
CTGCATAGGAGAGCTATGCGGGTTTTTTATTTTACATAATGATACATAATTTACCGAAACTTGCGGAACA
TAATTGAGGAATCATAGAATTTTGTCAAAATAATTTTATTGACAACGTCTTATTAACGTTGATATAATTT
AAATTTTATTTGACAAAAATGGGCTCGTGTTGTACAATAAATGTAGTTACTAGTAGCGGCCGCTGCA
