>Addgene plasmid #55173 | Pveg | addgene partial sequence | sequence record 91172 | ASK-FN2 5'-CGGCCTTTTTACGGTTCCTG-3'
ATGTTCTTTCCTGCGTTATCCCCTGATTCTGTGGATAACCGTATTACCGCCTTTGAGTGAGCTGATACCG
CTCGCCGCAGCCGAACGACCGAGCGCAGCGAGTCAGTGAGCGAGGAAGCCTGCATAACGCGAAGTAATCT
TTTCGGTTTTAAAGAAAAAGGGCAGGGTGGTGACACCTTGCCCTTTTTTGCCGGACTGCAGCGGCCGCTA
CTAGTAACTACATTTATTGTACAACACGAGCCCATTTTTGTCAAATAAAATTTAAATTATATCAACGTTA
ATAAGACGTTGTCAATAAAATTATTTTGACAAAATTCTATGATTCCTCAATTATGTTCCGCAAGTTTCGG
TAAATTATGTATCATTATGTAAAATAAAAAACCCGCATAGCTCTCCTATGCAGGTTTTCAACTGTTAATT
GGACTTATAAGGCATACCAATTCTCAGAACTCCCTCTAGAAGCGGCCGCGAATTCCAGAAATCATCCTTA
GCGAAAGCTAAGGATTTTTTTTATCTGAAATTCTGCCTCGTGATACGCCTATTTTTATAGGTTAATGTCA
TGATAATAATGGTTTCTTAGACGTCAGGTGGCACTCGAGTTGATCGGGCACGTAAGAGGTTCCAACTTTC
ACCATAATGAAATAAGATCACTACCGGGCGTATTTTTTGAGTTATCGAGATTTTCAGGAGCTAAGGAAGC
TAAAATGGAGAAAAAAATCACTGGATATACCACCGTTGATATATCCCAATGGCATCGTAAAGAACATTTT
GAGGCATTTCAGTCAGTTGCTCAATGTACCTATAACCAGACCGTTCAGCTGGATATTACGGCCTTTTTAA
AGACCGTAAAGAAAAATAAGCACAAGTTTTATCCGGCCTTTATTCACATTCTTGCCCGCCTGATGAATGC
TCATCCGGAATTTCGTATGGCAATGAAAGACGGTGAGCTGGTGATATGGGATAGTGTTCACCCTTGTTAC
ACCGTTTTCCATGAGCAAACTGAAACGTTTTCATCGCTCTGGAGTGAATACCACGACGATTTCCGGCAGT
TTCTAC
