>Addgene plasmid #55173 | Pveg | addgene partial sequence | sequence record 91175 | MoCloR 5'-gccacctgacgtctaagaaacc-3'
TTAACCTATAAAAATAGGCGTATCACGAGGCAGAATTTCAGATAAAAAAAATCCTTAGCTTTCGCTAAGG
ATGATTTCTGGAATTCGCGGCCGCTTCTAGAGGGAGTTCTGAGAATTGGTATGCCTTATAAGTCCAATTA
ACAGTTGAAAACCTGCATAGGAGAGCTATGCGGGTTTTTTATTTTACATAATGATACATAATTTACCGAA
ACTTGCGGAACATAATTGAGGAATCATAGAATTTTGTCAAAATAATTTTATTGACAACGTCTTATTAACG
TTGATATAATTTAAATTTTATTTGACAAAAATGGGCTCGTGTTGTACAATAAATGTAGTTACTAGTAGCG
GCCGCTGCAGTCCGGCAAAAAAGGGCAAGGTGTCACCACCCTGCCCTTTTTCTTTAAAACCGAAAAGATT
ACTTCGCGTTATGCAGGCTTCCTCGCTCACTGACTCGCTGCGCTCGGTCGTTCGGCTGCGGCGAGCGGTA
TCAGCTCACTCAAAGGCGGTAATACGGTTATCCACAGAATCAGGGGATAACGCAGGAAAGAACATGTGAG
CAAAAGGCCAGCAAAAGGCCAGGAACCGTAAAAAGGCCGCGTTGCTGGCGTTTTTCCACAGGCTCCGCCC
CCCTGACGAGCATCACAAAAATCGACGCTCAAGTCAGAGGTGGCGAAACCCGACAGGACTATAAAGATAC
CAGGCGTTTCCCCCTGGAAGCTCCCTCGTGCGCTCTCCTGTTCCGACCCTGCCGCTTACCGGATACCTGT
CCGCCTTTCTCCCTTCGGGAAGCGTGGCGCTTTCTCATAGCTCACGCTGTAGGTATCTCAGTTCGGTGTA
GGTCGTTCGCTCCAAGCTGGGCTGTGTGCACGAACCCCCCGTTCAGCCCGACCGCTGCGCCTTATCCGGT
AACTATCGTCTTGAGTCCAACCCGGTAAGACACGACTTATCGCCACTGGCAGCAGCCACTGGTAACAGGA
TTAGCAGAGCGAGGTATGTAGGCGGTGCTACAGAGTTCTTGAAGTGGTGGCCTAACTACGGCTACACTAG
AAGAACAGTATTTGGTATCTGCGCTCTGCTGAAGCC
